Addgene plasmid #143798: TFORF1390
Purpose: Lentiviral vector for overexpressing transcription factor ORFs with unique 24-bp barcodes. Barcodes facilitate identification of transcription factors in pooled screens.
Depositing lab: Feng Zhang. Depositing organization: Broad Institute. Publication: A transcription factor atlas of directed differentiation. Joung J, Ma S, Tay T, Geiger-Schuller KR, Kirchgatterer PC, Verdine VK, Guo B, Arias-Garcia MA, Allen WE, Singh A, Kuksenko O, Abudayyeh OO, Gootenberg JS, Fu Z, Macrae RK, Buenrostro JD, Regev A, Zhang F. Cell. 2023 Jan 5;186(1):209-229.e26. doi: 10.1016/j.cell.2022.11.026. PubMed 36608654.
Backbone
  Vector backbone: pLX_TRC317
  Backbone manufacturer: Broad Institute Genetic Perturbation Platform
  Backbone size w/o insert (bp): 8264
  Vector type: Mammalian Expression, Lentiviral
  Selectable markers: Puromycin
Growth in bacteria
  Bacterial resistance: Ampicillin, 100 μg/mL
  Growth temperature: 37°C
  Growth strain: NEB Stable
  Copy number: High Copy
Gene/Insert
  Gene/Insert name: PMS1
  Species: H. sapiens (human)
  Insert size (bp): 2372
  Entrez Gene: PMS1 (a.k.a. HNPCC3, MLH2, PMSL1, hPMS1)
  Promoter: EF1a
  Cloning method: Unknown
  Sequencing primers: 5′ GGGTGGAGACTGAAGTTAGGCCAG; 3′ CACATAGCGTAAAAGGAGCAACATAG
Terms and licenses: Academic/Nonprofit Terms; Industry Terms: Not Available to Industry
Depositor comments: NM_001289409,NM_001289408,XM_011511356,ENST00000432292,ENST00000624204 . The transcription factor ORF portion of this plasmid was synthesized by Genewiz. Please test multiple small colonies in case of plasmid recombination. To make this collection available in a timely manner, a portion of this collection was not fully sequenced by Addgene. If an Addgene verified full plasmid sequence is not available, please contact us prior to placing an order to request the full sequence.
How to cite: TFORF1390 was a gift from Feng Zhang (Addgene plasmid # 143798 ; http://n2t.net/addgene:143798 ; RRID:Addgene_143798)
