[The description below was written by a language model from this plasmid's Addgene catalogue record and pLannotate feature annotations shown in this document.]
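Description:
TFORF1390 is a lentiviral mammalian expression plasmid built on the pLX_TRC317 backbone from the Broad Institute Genetic Perturbation Platform. It carries a human PMS1 open reading frame as one member of a barcoded transcription factor ORF collection. It is propagated in E. coli through a high-copy ColE1/pUC-type origin with ampicillin selection (AmpR under its own bla promoter). An f1 origin and residual lac and T7/T3 cloning-vector elements are also annotated in the bacterial portion. The depositor notes that the plasmid can recombine, as is common for LTR-containing vectors.

The viral cassette follows a third-generation, self-inactivating design. An RSV promoter drives a truncated HIV-1 5' LTR, followed by the Ψ packaging signal with a gag fragment, the RRE for Rev-dependent export of the genomic RNA, a cPPT/CTS, and a ΔU3 3' LTR with a downstream SV40 polyadenylation signal. Within the proviral region, an SV40 early promoter/origin segment sits upstream of the puromycin N-acetyltransferase gene, allowing selection of transduced cells. The EF-1α promoter then drives the PMS1 coding sequence, annotated as about 2.3 kb within a 2,372 bp insert. A WPRE lies downstream to enhance transcript stability and expression.

According to the record, each ORF in the collection is paired with a unique 24-bp barcode, although the barcode is not separately annotated in the feature table. A short U6 promoter fragment lies between the ORF and the WPRE, and its role is not stated. The construct is intended for stable overexpression of the ORF in mammalian cells, particularly in pooled screens where the barcode identifies which factor each cell received, as in the directed differentiation studies associated with the collection.
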