Features (pLannotate 1.2.2; 31 found; start..end, strand, type, name):
      5..231     +  promoter       RSV promoter: Rous sarcoma virus enhancer/promoter
    232..412     +  LTR            5' LTR (truncated): truncated 5' long terminal repeat (LTR) from HIV-1
    459..584     +  misc_feature   HIV-1 Ψ: packaging signal of human immunodeficiency virus type 1
    568..931     +  CDS            HIV-1 gag (fragment): gag protein from human immunodeficiency virus 1; gag
   1077..1310    +  misc_feature   RRE: The Rev response element (RRE) of HIV-1 allows for Rev-dependent mRNA export from the nucleus to the cytoplasm.
   1687..1713    +  CDS            Rev (fragment): human immunodeficiency virus 1 (HIV-1) Rev protein; rev; enhances nuclear export of unspliced and incompletely spliced viral mRNAs
   1720..1743    +  promoter       SV40 promoter (fragment): SV40 early promoter
   1744..1815    +  promoter       SV40 promoter (fragment): SV40 enhancer and early promoter
   1839..1974    +  rep_origin     SV40 ori: SV40 origin of replication
   2020..2616    +  CDS            PuroR (fragment): puromycin N-acetyltransferase; pac from Streptomyces; confers resistance to puromycin
   2665..2782    +  misc_feature   cPPT/CTS: central polypurine tract and central termination sequence of HIV-1
   2847..2913    +  CDS            small t antigen (fragment): SV40 (simian virus 40) small t antigen
   2920..4098    +  promoter       EF-1α promoter: strong constitutive promoter for human elongation factor EF-1α
   4115..6382    +  CDS            PMS1 (fragment): PMS1_HUMAN - Also known as PMSL1. Experimental evidence at protein level: Swiss-Prot protein existence level 1. Probably involved in the repair of mismatches in DNA. From Homo sapiens (Human).
   6398..6451    +  promoter       U6 promoter (fragment): RNA polymerase III promoter for human U6 snRNA
   6493..7081    +  misc_feature   WPRE: woodchuck hepatitis virus posttranscriptional regulatory element
   7132..7151    +  misc_feature   cPPT/CTS (fragment): central polypurine tract and central termination sequence of HIV-1
   7153..7386    +  LTR            3' LTR (ΔU3): self-inactivating 3' long terminal repeat (LTR) from HIV-1
   7464..7585    +  polyA_signal   SV40 poly(A) signal: SV40 polyadenylation signal
   7625..7760    +  rep_origin     SV40 ori: SV40 origin of replication
   7781..7799    -  promoter       T7 promoter: promoter for bacteriophage T7 RNA polymerase
   7807..7962    +  CDS            lacZα (fragment): LacZα fragment of β-galactosidase; lacZ fragment
   7967..8395    +  rep_origin     f1 ori (sequence partly withheld): f1 bacteriophage origin of replication; arrow indicates direction of (+) strand synthesis
   8448..8552    +  promoter       AmpR promoter: bla
   8553..9413    +  CDS            AmpR: β-lactamase; bla; confers resistance to ampicillin, carbenicillin, and related antibiotics
   9584..10172   +  rep_origin     ori: high-copy-number ColE1/pMB1/pBR322/pUC origin of replication
  10355..10447   +  CDS            lacI (fragment): lac repressor; lacI; The lac repressor binds to the lac operator to inhibit transcription in E. coli. This inhibition can be relieved by adding lactose or isopropyl-β-D-thiogalactopyranoside (IPTG).
  10460..10481   +  protein_bind   CAP binding site: CAP binding activates transcription in the presence of cAMP. E. coli catabolite activator protein
  10496..10526   +  promoter       lac promoter: promoter for the E. coli lac operon
  10534..10550   +  protein_bind   lac operator: The lac repressor binds to the lac operator to inhibit transcription in E. coli. This inhibition can be relieved by adding lactose or isopropyl-β-D-thiogalactopyranoside (IPTG). lac repressor encoded by lacI
  10595..10613   +  promoter       T3 promoter: promoter for bacteriophage T3 RNA polymerase
>Addgene plasmid #143798 | TFORF1390 | addgene full sequence | sequence record 396250 | Addgene NGS Result
TTAATGTAGTCTTATGCAATACTCTTGTAGTCTTGCAACATGGTAACGATGAGTTAGCAACATGCCTTAC
AAGGAGAGAAAAAGCACCGTGCATGCCGATTGGTGGAAGTAAGGTGGTACGATCGTGCCTTATTAGGAAG
GCAACAGACGGGTCTGACATGGATTGGACGAACCACTGAATTGCCGCATTGCAGAGATATTGTATTTAAG
TGCCTAGCTCGATACATAAACGGGTCTCTCTGGTTAGACCAGATCTGAGCCTGGGAGCTCTCTGGCTAAC
TAGGGAACCCACTGCTTAAGCCTCAATAAAGCTTGCCTTGAGTGCTTCAAGTAGTGTGTGCCCGTCTGTT
GTGTGACTCTGGTAACTAGAGATCCCTCAGACCCTTTTAGTCAGTGTGGAAAATCTCTAGCAGTGGCGCC
CGAACAGGGACTTGAAAGCGAAAGGGAAACCAGAGGAGCTCTCTCGACGCAGGACTCGGCTTGCTGAAGC
GCGCACGGCAAGAGGCGAGGGGCGGCGACTGGTGAGTACGCCAAAAATTTTGACTAGCGGAGGCTAGAAG
GAGAGAGATGGGTGCGAGAGCGTCAGTATTAAGCGGGGGAGAATTAGATCGCGATGGGAAAAAATTCGGT
TAAGGCCAGGGGGAAAGAAAAAATATAAATTAAAACATATAGTATGGGCAAGCAGGGAGCTAGAACGATT
CGCAGTTAATCCTGGCCTGTTAGAAACATCAGAAGGCTGTAGACAAATACTGGGACAGCTACAACCATCC
CTTCAGACAGGATCAGAAGAACTTAGATCATTATATAATACAGTAGCAACCCTCTATTGTGTGCATCAAA
GGATAGAGATAAAAGACACCAAGGAAGCTTTAGACAAGATAGAGGAAGAGCAAAACAAAAGTAAGACCAC
CGCACAGCAAGCGGCCGCTGATCTTCAGACCTGGAGGAGGAGATATGAGGGACAATTGGAGAAGTGAATT
ATATAAATATAAAGTAGTAAAAATTGAACCATTAGGAGTAGCACCCACCAAGGCAAAGAGAAGAGTGGTG
CAGAGAGAAAAAAGAGCAGTGGGAATAGGAGCTTTGTTCCTTGGGTTCTTGGGAGCAGCAGGAAGCACTA
TGGGCGCAGCGTCAATGACGCTGACGGTACAGGCCAGACAATTATTGTCTGGTATAGTGCAGCAGCAGAA
CAATTTGCTGAGGGCTATTGAGGCGCAACAGCATCTGTTGCAACTCACAGTCTGGGGCATCAAGCAGCTC
CAGGCAAGAATCCTGGCTGTGGAAAGATACCTAAAGGATCAACAGCTCCTGGGGATTTGGGGTTGCTCTG
GAAAACTCATTTGCACCACTGCTGTGCCTTGGAATGCTAGTTGGAGTAATAAATCTCTGGAACAGATTTG
GAATCACACGACCTGGATGGAGTGGGACAGAGAAATTAACAATTACACAAGCTTAATACACTCCTTAATT
GAAGAATCGCAAAACCAGCAAGAAAAGAATGAACAAGAATTATTGGAATTAGATAAATGGGCAAGTTTGT
GGAATTGGTTTAACATAACAAATTGGCTGTGGTATATAAAATTATTCATAATGATAGTAGGAGGCTTGGT
AGGTTTAAGAATAGTTTTTGCTGTACTTTCTATAGTGAATAGAGTTAGGCAGGGATATTCACCATTATCG
TTTCAGACCCACCTCCCAACCCCGAGGGGACCCATGCATTGCATCTCAATTAGTCAGCAACCAGGTGTGG
AAAGTCCCCAGGCTCCCCAGCAGGCAGAAGTATGCAAAGCATGCGTCTCAATTAGTCAGCAACCATAGTC
CCGCCCCTAACTCCGCCCATCCCGCCCCTAACTCCGCCCAGTTCCGCCCATTCTCCGCCCCATGGCTGAC
TAATTTTTTTTATTTATGCAGAGGCCGAGGCCGCCTCGGCCTCTGAGCTATTCCAGAAGTAGTGAGGAGG
CTTTTTTGGAGGCCTAGGCTTTTGCAAAAAGCTTTCTAGAGGTACCACCGGAGCTTACCATGACCGAGTA
CAAGCCCACGGTGCGCCTCGCCACCCGCGACGACGTCCCCAGGGCCGTACGCACCCTCGCCGCCGCGTTC
GCCGACTACCCCGCCACGCGCCACACCGTCGATCCGGACCGCCACATCGAGCGGGTCACCGAGCTGCAAG
AACTCTTCCTCACGCGCGTCGGGCTCGACATCGGCAAGGTGTGGGTCGCGGACGACGGCGCCGCCGTGGC
GGTCTGGACCACGCCGGAGAGCGTCGAAGCGGGGGCGGTGTTCGCCGAGATCGGCCCGCGCATGGCCGAG
TTGAGCGGTTCCCGGCTGGCCGCGCAGCAACAGATGGAAGGCCTCCTGGCGCCGCACCGGCCCAAGGAGC
CCGCGTGGTTCCTGGCCACCGTCGGCGTCTCGCCCGACCACCAGGGCAAGGGTCTGGGCAGCGCCGTCGT
GCTCCCCGGAGTGGAGGCGGCCGAGCGCGCCGGGGTGCCCGCCTTCCTGGAGACCTCCGCGCCCCGCAAC
CTCCCCTTCTACGAGCGGCTCGGCTTCACCGTCACCGCCGACGTCGAGGTGCCCGAAGGACCGCGCACCT
GGTGCATGACCCGCAAGCCCGGTGCCAGTTAACGAATTCTAGATCTTGAGACAAATGGCAGTATTCATCC
ACAATTTTAAAAGAAAAGGGGGGATTGGGGGGTACAGTGCAGGGGAAAGAATAGTAGACATAATAGCAAC
AGACATACAAACTAAAGAATTACAAAAACAAATTACAAAAATTCAAAATTTTCGGGTTTATTACAGGGAC
AGCAGAGATCCACTTTGGCGCCGGCTCGAGGCCTGCAGGTGCAAAGATGGATAAAGTTTTAAACAGAGAG
GAATCTTTGCAGCTAATGGACCTTCTAGGTCTTGAAAGGAGTGGGAATTGGCTCCGGTGCCCGTCAGTGG
GCAGAGCGCACATCGCCCACAGTCCCCGAGAAGTTGGGGGGAGGGGTCGGCAATTGAACCGGTGCCTAGA
GAAGGTGGCGCGGGGTAAACTGGGAAAGTGATGTCGTGTACTGGCTCCGCCTTTTTCCCGAGGGTGGGGG
AGAACCGTATATAAGTGCAGTAGTCGCCGTGAACGTTCTTTTTCGCAACGGGTTTGCCGCCAGAACACAG
GTAAGTGCCGTGTGTGGTTCCCGCGGGCCTGGCCTCTTTACGGGTTATGGCCCTTGCGTGCCTTGAATTA
CTTCCACCTGGCTGCAGTACGTGATTCTTGATCCCGAGCTTCGGGTTGGAAGTGGGTGGGAGAGTTCGAG
GCCTTGCGCTTAAGGAGCCCCTTCGCCTCGTGCTTGAGTTGAGGCCTGGCCTGGGCGCTGGGGCCGCCGC
GTGCGAATCTGGTGGCACCTTCGCGCCTGTCTCGCTGCTTTCGATAAGTCTCTAGCCATTTAAAATTTTT
GATGACCTGCTGCGACGCTTTTTTTCTGGCAAGATAGTCTTGTAAATGCGGGCCAAGATCTGCACACTGG
TATTTCGGTTTTTGGGGCCGCGGGCGGCGACGGGGCCCGTGCGTCCCAGCGCACATGTTCGGCGAGGCGG
GGCCTGCGAGCGCGGCCACCGAGAATCGGACGGGGGTAGTCTCAAGCTGGCCGGCCTGCTCTGGTGCCTG
GCCTCGCGCCGCCGTGTATCGCCCCGCCCTGGGCGGCAAGGCTGGCCCGGTCGGCACCAGTTGCGTGAGC
GGAAAGATGGCCGCTTCCCGGCCCTGCTGCAGGGAGCTCAAAATGGAGGACGCGGCGCTCGGGAGAGCGG
GCGGGTGAGTCACCCACACAAAGGAAAAGGGCCTTTCCGTCCTCAGCCGTCGCTTCATGTGACTCCACGG
AGTACCGGGCGCCGTCCAGGCACCTCGATTAGTTCTCGAGCTTTTGGAGTACGTCGTCTTTAGGTTGGGG
GGAGGGGTTTTATGCGATGGAGTTTCCCCACACTGAGTGGGTGGAGACTGAAGTTAGGCCAGCTTGGCAC
TTGATGTAATTCTCCTTGGAATTTGCCCTTTTTGAGTTTGGATCTTGGTTCATTCTCAAGCCTCAGACAG
TGGTTCAAAGTTTTTTTCTTCCATTTCAGGTGTCGTGAGGCTAGCACCGCCACCATGAGCTTTGGTATCC
TTAAACCTGACTTAAGGATTGTCTTTGTACATAACAAGGCAGTTATTTGGCAGAAAAGCAGAGTATCAGA
TCACAAGATGGCTCTCATGTCAGTTCTGGGGACTGCTGTTATGAACAATATGGAATCCTTTCAGTACCAC
TCTGAAGAATCTCAGATTTATCTCAGTGGATTTCTTCCAAAGTGTGATGCAGACCACTCTTTCACTAGTC
TTTCAACACCAGAAAGAAGTTTCATCTTCATAAACAGTCGACCAGTACATCAAAAAGATATCTTAAAGTT
AATCCGACATCATTACAATCTGAAATGCCTAAAGGAATCTACTCGTTTGTATCCTGTTTTCTTTCTGAAA
ATCGATGTTCCTACAGCTGATGTTGATGTAAATTTAACACCAGATAAAAGCCAAGTATTATTACAAAATA
AGGAATCTGTTTTAATTGCTCTTGAAAATCTGATGACGACTTGTTATGGACCATTACCTAGTACAAATTC
TTATGAAAATAATAAAACAGATGTTTCCGCAGCTGACATCGTTCTTAGTAAAACAGCAGAAACAGATGTG
CTTTTTAATAAAGTGGAATCATCTGGAAAGAATTATTCAAATGTTGATACTTCAGTCATTCCATTCCAAA
ATGATATGCATAATGATGAATCTGGAAAAAACACTGATGATTGTTTAAATCACCAGATAAGTATTGGTGA
CTTTGGTTATGGTCATTGTAGTAGTGAAATTTCTAACATTGATAAAAACACTAAGAATGCATTTCAGGAC
ATTTCAATGAGTAATGTATCATGGGAGAACTCTCAGACGGAATATAGTAAAACTTGTTTTATAAGTTCCG
TTAAGCACACCCAGTCAGAAAATGGCAATAAAGACCATATAGATGAGAGTGGGGAAAATGAGGAAGAAGC
AGGTCTTGAAAACTCTTCGGAAATTTCTGCAGATGAGTGGAGCAGGGGAAATATACTTAAAAATTCAGTG
GGAGAGAATATTGAACCTGTGAAAATTTTAGTGCCTGAAAAAAGTTTACCATGTAAAGTAAGTAATAATA
ATTATCCAATCCCTGAACAAATGAATCTTAATGAAGATTCATGTAACAAAAAATCAAATGTAATAGATAA
TAAATCTGGAAAAGTTACAGCTTATGATTTACTTAGCAATCGAGTAATCAAGAAACCCATGTCAGCAAGT
GCTCTTTTTGTTCAAGATCATCGTCCTCAGTTTCTCATAGAAAATCCTAAGACTAGTTTAGAGGATGCAA
CACTACAAATTGAAGAACTGTGGAAGACATTGAGTGAAGAGGAAAAACTGAAATATGAAGAGAAGGCTAC
TAAAGACTTGGAACGATACAATAGTCAAATGAAGAGAGCCATTGAACAGGAGTCACAAATGTCACTAAAA
GATGGCAGAAAAAAGATAAAACCCACCAGCGCATGGAATTTGGCCCAGAAGCACAAGTTAAAAACCTCAT
TATCTAATCAACCAAAACTTGATGAACTCCTTCAGTCCCAAATTGAAAAAAGAAGGAGTCAAAATATTAA
AATGGTACAGATCCCCTTTTCTATGAAAAACTTAAAAATAAATTTTAAGAAACAAAACAAAGTTGACTTA
GAAGAGAAGGATGAACCTTGCTTGATCCACAATCTCAGGTTTCCTGATGCATGGCTAATGACATCCAAAA
CAGAGGTAATGTTATTAAATCCATATAGAGTAGAAGAAGCCCTGCTATTTAAAAGACTTCTTGAGAATCA
TAAACTTCCTGCAGAGCCACTGGAAAAGCCAATTATGTTAACAGAGAGTCTTTTTAATGGATCTCATTAT
TTAGACGTTTTATATAAAATGACAGCAGATGACCAAAGATACAGTGGATCAACTTACCTGTCTGATCCTC
GTCTTACAGCGAATGGTTTCAAGATAAAATTGATACCAGGAGTTTCAATTACTGAAAATTACTTGGAAAT
AGAAGGAATGGCTAATTGTCTCCCATTCTATGGAGTAGCAGATTTAAAAGAAATTCTTAATGCTATATTA
AACAGAAATGCAAAGGAAGTTTATGAATGTAGACCTCGCAAAGTGATAAGTTATTTAGAGGGAGAAGCAG
TGCGTCTATCCAGACAATTACCCATGTACTTATCAAAAGAGGACATCCAAGACATTATCTACAGAATGAA
GCACCAGTTTGGAAATGAAATTAAAGAGTGTGTTCATGGTCGCCCATTTTTTCATCATTTAACCTATCTT
CCAGAAACTACATAGTAATGAACTAGTCCGTAACTTGAAAGTATTTCGATTTCTTGGCTTTATATATCTT
GTGGAAAGGACGAGTGTGTTCAGCTAAGATACGGACTACGCGTTAAGTCGACAATCAACCTCTGGATTAC
AAAATTTGTGAAAGATTGACTGGTATTCTTAACTATGTTGCTCCTTTTACGCTATGTGGATACGCTGCTT
TAATGCCTTTGTATCATGCTATTGCTTCCCGTATGGCTTTCATTTTCTCCTCCTTGTATAAATCCTGGTT
GCTGTCTCTTTATGAGGAGTTGTGGCCCGTTGTCAGGCAACGTGGCGTGGTGTGCACTGTGTTTGCTGAC
GCAACCCCCACTGGTTGGGGCATTGCCACCACCTGTCAGCTCCTTTCCGGGACTTTCGCTTTCCCCCTCC
CTATTGCCACGGCGGAACTCATCGCCGCCTGCCTTGCCCGCTGCTGGACAGGGGCTCGGCTGTTGGGCAC
TGACAATTCCGTGGTGTTGTCGGGGAAATCATCGTCCTTTCCTTGGCTGCTCGCCTGTGTTGCCACCTGG
ATTCTGCGCGGGACGTCCTTCTGCTACGTCCCTTCGGCCCTCAATCCAGCGGACCTTCCTTCCCGCGGCC
TGCTGCCGGCTCTGCGGCCTCTTCCGCGTCTTCGCCTTCGCCCTCAGACGAGTCGGATCTCCCTTTGGGC
CGCCTCCCCGCGTCGACTTTAAGACCAATGACTTACAAGGCAGCTGTAGATCTTAGCCACTTTTTAAAAG
AAAAGGGGGGACTGGAAGGGCTAATTCACTCCCAACGAAGACAAGATCTGCTTTTTGCTTGTACTGGGTC
TCTCTGGTTAGACCAGATCTGAGCCTGGGAGCTCTCTGGCTAACTAGGGAACCCACTGCTTAAGCCTCAA
TAAAGCTTGCCTTGAGTGCTTCAAGTAGTGTGTGCCCGTCTGTTGTGTGACTCTGGTAACTAGAGATCCC
TCAGACCCTTTTAGTCAGTGTGGAAAATCTCTAGCAGTACGTATAGTAGTTCATGTCATCTTATTATTCA
GTATTTATAACTTGCAAAGAAATGAATATCAGAGAGTGAGAGGAACTTGTTTATTGCAGCTTATAATGGT
TACAAATAAAGCAATAGCATCACAAATTTCACAAATAAAGCATTTTTTTCACTGCATTCTAGTTGTGGTT
TGTCCAAACTCATCAATGTATCTTATCATGTCTGGCTCTAGCTATCCCGCCCCTAACTCCGCCCATCCCG
CCCCTAACTCCGCCCAGTTCCGCCCATTCTCCGCCCCATGGCTGACTAATTTTTTTTATTTATGCAGAGG
CCGAGGCCGCCTCGGCCTCTGAGCTATTCCAGAAGTAGTGAGGAGGCTTTTTTGGAGGCCTAGGGACGTA
CCCAATTCGCCCTATAGTGAGTCGTATTACGCGCGCTCACTGGCCGTCGTTTTACAACGTCGTGACTGGG
AAAACCCTGGCGTTACCCAACTTAATCGCCTTGCAGCACATCCCCCTTTCGCCAGCTGGCGTAATAGCGA
AGAGGCCCGCACCGATCGCCCTTCCCAACAGTTGCGCAGCCTGAATGGCGAATGGG
[124 nt withheld, positions 7967-8090]
C
[91 nt withheld, positions 8092-8182]
A
[49 nt withheld, positions 8184-8232]
CCTTTGACGTTGGAGTCCACGTTCTTT
[37 nt withheld, positions 8260-8296]
ACCCTATCTCGGTCTATTCTTTTGATTTATAAGGGATTTTGCCGATTTCGGCCTATTGGTTAAAAAATGA
GCTGATTTAACAAAAATTTAACGCGAATTTTAACAAAATATTAACGCTTACAATTTAGGTGGCACTTTTC
GGGGAAATGTGCGCGGAACCCCTATTTGTTTATTTTTCTAAATACATTCAAATATGTATCCGCTCATGAG
ACAATAACCCTGATAAATGCTTCAATAATATTGAAAAAGGAAGAGTATGAGTATTCAACATTTCCGTGTC
GCCCTTATTCCCTTTTTTGCGGCATTTTGCCTTCCTGTTTTTGCTCACCCAGAAACGCTGGTGAAAGTAA
AAGATGCTGAAGATCAGTTGGGTGCACGAGTGGGTTACATCGAACTGGATCTCAACAGCGGTAAGATCCT
TGAGAGTTTTCGCCCCGAAGAACGTTTTCCAATGATGAGCACTTTTAAAGTTCTGCTATGTGGCGCGGTA
TTATCCCGTATTGACGCCGGGCAAGAGCAACTCGGTCGCCGCATACACTATTCTCAGAATGACTTGGTTG
AGTACTCACCAGTCACAGAAAAGCATCTTACGGATGGCATGACAGTAAGAGAATTATGCAGTGCTGCCAT
AACCATGAGTGATAACACTGCGGCCAACTTACTTCTGACAACGATCGGAGGACCGAAGGAGCTAACCGCT
TTTTTGCACAACATGGGGGATCATGTAACTCGCCTTGATCGTTGGGAACCGGAGCTGAATGAAGCCATAC
CAAACGACGAGCGTGACACCACGATGCCTGTAGCAATGGCAACAACGTTGCGCAAACTATTAACTGGCGA
ACTACTTACTCTAGCTTCCCGGCAACAATTAATAGACTGGATGGAGGCGGATAAAGTTGCAGGACCACTT
CTGCGCTCGGCCCTTCCGGCTGGCTGGTTTATTGCTGATAAATCTGGAGCCGGTGAGCGTGGGTCTCGCG
GTATCATTGCAGCACTGGGGCCAGATGGTAAGCCCTCCCGTATCGTAGTTATCTACACGACGGGGAGTCA
GGCAACTATGGATGAACGAAATAGACAGATCGCTGAGATAGGTGCCTCACTGATTAAGCATTGGTAACTG
TCAGACCAAGTTTACTCATATATACTTTAGATTGATTTAAAACTTCATTTTTAATTTAAAAGGATCTAGG
TGAAGATCCTTTTTGATAATCTCATGACCAAAATCCCTTAACGTGAGTTTTCGTTCCACTGAGCGTCAGA
CCCCGTAGAAAAGATCAAAGGATCTTCTTGAGATCCTTTTTTTCTGCGCGTAATCTGCTGCTTGCAAACA
AAAAAACCACCGCTACCAGCGGTGGTTTGTTTGCCGGATCAAGAGCTACCAACTCTTTTTCCGAAGGTAA
CTGGCTTCAGCAGAGCGCAGATACCAAATACTGTTCTTCTAGTGTAGCCGTAGTTAGGCCACCACTTCAA
GAACTCTGTAGCACCGCCTACATACCTCGCTCTGCTAATCCTGTTACCAGTGGCTGCTGCCAGTGGCGAT
AAGTCGTGTCTTACCGGGTTGGACTCAAGACGATAGTTACCGGATAAGGCGCAGCGGTCGGGCTGAACGG
GGGGTTCGTGCACACAGCCCAGCTTGGAGCGAACGACCTACACCGAACTGAGATACCTACAGCGTGAGCT
ATGAGAAAGCGCCACGCTTCCCGAAGGGAGAAAGGCGGACAGGTATCCGGTAAGCGGCAGGGTCGGAACA
GGAGAGCGCACGAGGGAGCTTCCAGGGGGAAACGCCTGGTATCTTTATAGTCCTGTCGGGTTTCGCCACC
TCTGACTTGAGCGTCGATTTTTGTGATGCTCGTCAGGGGGGCGGAGCCTATGGAAAAACGCCAGCAACGC
GGCCTTTTTACGGTTCCTGGCCTTTTGCTGGCCTTTTGCTCACATGTTCTTTCCTGCGTTATCCCCTGAT
TCTGTGGATAACCGTATTACCGCCTTTGAGTGAGCTGATACCGCTCGCCGCAGCCGAACGACCGAGCGCA
GCGAGTCAGTGAGCGAGGAAGCGGAAGAGCGCCCAATACGCAAACCGCCTCTCCCCGCGCGTTGGCCGAT
TCATTAATGCAGCTGGCACGACAGGTTTCCCGACTGGAAAGCGGGCAGTGAGCGCAACGCAATTAATGTG
AGTTAGCTCACTCATTAGGCACCCCAGGCTTTACACTTTATGCTTCCGGCTCGTATGTTGTGTGGAATTG
TGAGCGGATAACAATTTCACACAGGAAACAGCTATGACCATGATTACGCCAAGCGCGCAATTAACCCTCA
CTAAAGGGAACAAAAGCTGGAGCTGCAAGC
