>Addgene plasmid #143798 | TFORF1390 | depositor partial sequence | sequence record 283521 | Insert
ACCGCCACCATGAGCTTTGGTATCCTTAAACCTGACTTAAGGATTGTCTTTGTACATAACAAGGCAGTTA
TTTGGCAGAAAAGCAGAGTATCAGATCACAAGATGGCTCTCATGTCAGTTCTGGGGACTGCTGTTATGAA
CAATATGGAATCCTTTCAGTACCACTCTGAAGAATCTCAGATTTATCTCAGTGGATTTCTTCCAAAGTGT
GATGCAGACCACTCTTTCACTAGTCTTTCAACACCAGAAAGAAGTTTCATCTTCATAAACAGTCGACCAG
TACATCAAAAAGATATCTTAAAGTTAATCCGACATCATTACAATCTGAAATGCCTAAAGGAATCTACTCG
TTTGTATCCTGTTTTCTTTCTGAAAATCGATGTTCCTACAGCTGATGTTGATGTAAATTTAACACCAGAT
AAAAGCCAAGTATTATTACAAAATAAGGAATCTGTTTTAATTGCTCTTGAAAATCTGATGACGACTTGTT
ATGGACCATTACCTAGTACAAATTCTTATGAAAATAATAAAACAGATGTTTCCGCAGCTGACATCGTTCT
TAGTAAAACAGCAGAAACAGATGTGCTTTTTAATAAAGTGGAATCATCTGGAAAGAATTATTCAAATGTT
GATACTTCAGTCATTCCATTCCAAAATGATATGCATAATGATGAATCTGGAAAAAACACTGATGATTGTT
TAAATCACCAGATAAGTATTGGTGACTTTGGTTATGGTCATTGTAGTAGTGAAATTTCTAACATTGATAA
AAACACTAAGAATGCATTTCAGGACATTTCAATGAGTAATGTATCATGGGAGAACTCTCAGACGGAATAT
AGTAAAACTTGTTTTATAAGTTCCGTTAAGCACACCCAGTCAGAAAATGGCAATAAAGACCATATAGATG
AGAGTGGGGAAAATGAGGAAGAAGCAGGTCTTGAAAACTCTTCGGAAATTTCTGCAGATGAGTGGAGCAG
GGGAAATATACTTAAAAATTCAGTGGGAGAGAATATTGAACCTGTGAAAATTTTAGTGCCTGAAAAAAGT
TTACCATGTAAAGTAAGTAATAATAATTATCCAATCCCTGAACAAATGAATCTTAATGAAGATTCATGTA
ACAAAAAATCAAATGTAATAGATAATAAATCTGGAAAAGTTACAGCTTATGATTTACTTAGCAATCGAGT
AATCAAGAAACCCATGTCAGCAAGTGCTCTTTTTGTTCAAGATCATCGTCCTCAGTTTCTCATAGAAAAT
CCTAAGACTAGTTTAGAGGATGCAACACTACAAATTGAAGAACTGTGGAAGACATTGAGTGAAGAGGAAA
AACTGAAATATGAAGAGAAGGCTACTAAAGACTTGGAACGATACAATAGTCAAATGAAGAGAGCCATTGA
ACAGGAGTCACAAATGTCACTAAAAGATGGCAGAAAAAAGATAAAACCCACCAGCGCATGGAATTTGGCC
CAGAAGCACAAGTTAAAAACCTCATTATCTAATCAACCAAAACTTGATGAACTCCTTCAGTCCCAAATTG
AAAAAAGAAGGAGTCAAAATATTAAAATGGTACAGATCCCCTTTTCTATGAAAAACTTAAAAATAAATTT
TAAGAAACAAAACAAAGTTGACTTAGAAGAGAAGGATGAACCTTGCTTGATCCACAATCTCAGGTTTCCT
GATGCATGGCTAATGACATCCAAAACAGAGGTAATGTTATTAAATCCATATAGAGTAGAAGAAGCCCTGC
TATTTAAAAGACTTCTTGAGAATCATAAACTTCCTGCAGAGCCACTGGAAAAGCCAATTATGTTAACAGA
GAGTCTTTTTAATGGATCTCATTATTTAGACGTTTTATATAAAATGACAGCAGATGACCAAAGATACAGT
GGATCAACTTACCTGTCTGATCCTCGTCTTACAGCGAATGGTTTCAAGATAAAATTGATACCAGGAGTTT
CAATTACTGAAAATTACTTGGAAATAGAAGGAATGGCTAATTGTCTCCCATTCTATGGAGTAGCAGATTT
AAAAGAAATTCTTAATGCTATATTAAACAGAAATGCAAAGGAAGTTTATGAATGTAGACCTCGCAAAGTG
ATAAGTTATTTAGAGGGAGAAGCAGTGCGTCTATCCAGACAATTACCCATGTACTTATCAAAAGAGGACA
TCCAAGACATTATCTACAGAATGAAGCACCAGTTTGGAAATGAAATTAAAGAGTGTGTTCATGGTCGCCC
ATTTTTTCATCATTTAACCTATCTTCCAGAAACTACATAGTAATGAACTAGTCCGTAACTTGAAAGTATT
TCGATTTCTTGGCTTTATATATCTTGTGGAAAGGACGAGTGTGTTCAGCTAAGATACGGACT
