>Addgene plasmid #143798 | TFORF1390 | depositor partial sequence | sequence record 283522 | Barcode
GTGTGTTCAGCTAAGATACGGACT
